>Addgene plasmid #111930 | ptAD-seq-ubi63E-Gal4-DBD | addgene full sequence | sequence record 227013 | Addgene NGS Result
AATAAAATATCTTTATTTTCATTACATCTGTGTGTTGGTTTTTTGTGTGAATCGATAGTACTAACATACG
CTCTCCATCAAAACAAAACGAAACAAAACAAACTAGCAAAATAGGCTGTCCCCAGTGCAAGTGCAGGTGC
CAGAACATTTCTCTATCGATAGGTACCTGTCGCCGGAACGCAGCGACAGAGATTCCAATGTGTCCGTATC
TTTCAGGCTTTTGCCCTTCAGTTCCAGACGAAGCGACTGGCGATTCGCGTGTGGGGTCTGCTTCAGGGTC
TTGTGAATTAGGGCGCGCAGATCGCCGATGGGCGTGGCGCCGGAGGGCACCTTCACCTTGCCGTACGGCT
TGCTGTTCTTCGCGTTCAAAATCTCCAGCTCCATTTTGCTTTCGGTGCGCTTGCAATCAGTACTGTCCAA
AATCGAAAATCGCCGAACCGTAGTGTGACCGTGCGGGGCTCTGCGAAAATAAACTTTTTTAGGTATATGG
CCACACACGGGGAAAGCACAGTGGATTATATGTTTTAATATTATAATATGCAGGTTTTCATTACTTATCC
AGATGTAAGCCCACTTAAAGCGATTTAACAATTATTTGCCGAAAGAGTATAAACAAATTTCACTTAAAAA
TGGATTAAGAAAAGCTTGTGTAAGATTATGCGCAGCGTTGCCAGATAGCTCCATTTAAAACACTTCAAAA
ACAATAAGTTTTGAAAATATATACATAAATAGCAGTCGTTGCCGCAACGCTCAACACATCACACTTTTAA
AACACCCTTTACCTACACAGAATTACTTTTTAAATTTCCAGTCAAGCTGCGAGTTTCAAAATTATAGCCG
GTAGAGAAGACAGTGCTATTTCAAAAGCAAACTAACAAGGGTCTTAAATTCCAAAACACCAATCCTAACA
AGCCTTGGACTTTTGTAAGTTTAGATCAAAGGTGGCATTGCATTCAATGTCATGGTAAGAAGTAGGTCGT
CTAGGTAGAAATCCTCATTCAGCCGGTCAAGTCAGTACGAGAAAGGTCTCAATTTGAAATTGTCTTAAAA
ATATTTTATTGTTTTGTACTGTGGTGAGTTTAAACGAAAAACACAAAAAAAAAGTGATACACAGAAATCA
TAAAAAATTTTAATACAAGGTATTCGTACGTATCAAAAACATTTCGGCACAATTTTTTTTCTCTGTACTA
AAGTGTTACGAACACTACGGTATTTTTTAGTGATTTTCAACGGACACCGAAGGTATATAAACAGCGTTCG
CGAACGGTCGCCTTCAAAACCAATTGACATTTGCAGCAGCAAGTACAAGTAGAAAGTAAAGCGCAATCAG
CGAAAAATTTATACTTAATTGTTGGTGATTAAAGTACAATTAAAAGAACATTCTCGAAAGTCACAAGAAA
CGTAAGTTTTTAACTCGCTGTTACCAATTAGTAATAAGAGCAACAAGACGTTGAGTAATTTCAAGAAAAA
CTGCATTTCAAGGTCTTTGTTCGGCCATTTTTTTTTTATTCAACGCTCTACGTAATTACAAAATAAGAAA
TTGGCAGCCACGCATCTTGTTTTCCCAATGAATTGGCATCAAAACGCAAACAAATCTATAAATAAAACTT
GCGTGTTGATTTTCGCCAAGATTTATTGGCAAATTGTGAAATTCGCAGTGACGCATTTGAAAATTCGAGA
AATCACGAACGCACTCGAGCATTTGTGTGCATGTTATTAGTTAGTTGTTTAGTTAATTGAAGTATTTTAC
CAACGAAATCCACTTATTTTTAGCTGAAATAGAGTAGGTTGCTTAAACAAAGCCACGTCTGAAAATTTCT
TATTGCTTGTAGTTGTGACGTCACCATATACACACAAAATAATGTGTATGCATGCATTTCAGCTGTGTAT
ATATACATGCACACACTCGCAACACGAAAACGATGACGAAGCAACGGAACAAAGGTTTCTCAACTACCCT
TTGTTCCCTGTTTCTTCGCTTTCCTTTGTTCCAATATTCGTAGAGGGTTAATAGGGGTTTCTCAACAAAG
TTGGCGTCGATAAATAAGTTTCCCATTTTTATTCCCCAGCCAGGAAGTTAGTTTCAATAGTTTTGTAATT
TCAACGAAACTCATTTGATTTCGTACTAATTTTCCACATCTCTATTTTCTGCCCGCAGAATAATCCAAAC
TGCAGAGATCTGCGATCGAGCTCGCCCGGGGATCGAGCGCAGCGGTATAAAAGGGCGCGGGGTGGCTGAG
AGCATCAGTTGTGAATGAATGTTCGAGCCGAGCAGACGTGCCGCTGCCTTCGTTAATATCCTTTGAATAA
GCCAACTTTGAATCACAAGACGCATACCAAACCCTGCAGGGGCATTCCGGTACTGTTGGTAAAGCCACCA
TGGAAAAGGTAGGTTCAACCACTGATGCCTAGGCACACCGAAACGACTAACCCTAATTCTTATCCTTTAC
TTCAGGCCACTTCAAAATGAAGCTACTGTCTTCTATCGAACAAGCATGCGATATTTGCCGACTTAAAAAG
CTCAAGTGCTCCAAAGAAAAACCGAAGTGCGCCAAGTGTCTGAAGAACAACTGGGAGTGTCGCTACTCTC
CCAAAACCAAAAGGTCTCCGCTGACTAGGGCACATCTGACAGAAGTGGAATCAAGGCTAGAAAGACTGGA
ACAGCTATTTCTACTGATTTTTCCTCGAGAAGACCTTGACATGATTTTGAAAATGGATTCTTTACAGGAT
ATAAAAGCATTGTTAACAGGATTATTTGTACAAGATAATGTGAATAAAGATGCCGTCACAGATAGATTGG
CTTCAGTGGAGACTGATATGCCTCTAACATTGAGACAGCATAGAATAAGTGCGACATCATCATCGGAAGA
GAGTAGTAACAAAGGTCAAAGACAGTTGACTGTATCGTCGGGTGGTGGTGGTAGTTTGAGCATGCACCGG
TGATATCGCGGCCGCATTAGGCACCCCAGGCTTTACACTTTATGCTTCCGGCTCGTATAATGTGTGGATT
TTGAGTTAGGATCCGTCGAGATTTTCAGGAGCTAAGGAAGCTAAAATGGAGAAAAAAATCACTGGATATA
CCACCGTTGATATATCCCAATGGCATCGTAAAGAACATTTTGAGGCATTTCAGTCAGTTGCTCAATGTAC
CTATAACCAGACCGTTCAGCTGGATATTACGGCCTTTTTAAAGACCGTAAAGAAAAATAAGCACAAGTTT
TATCCGGCCTTTATTCACATTCTTGCCCGCCTGATGAATGCTCATCCGGAATTCCGTATGGCAATGAAAG
ACGGTGAGCTGGTGATATGGGATAGTGTTCACCCTTGTTACACCGTTTTCCATGAGCAAACTGAAACGTT
TTCATCGCTCTGGAGTGAATACCACGACGATTTCCGGCAGTTTCTACACATATATTCGCAAGATGTGGCG
TGTTACGGTGAAAACCTGGCCTATTTCCCTAAAGGGTTTATTGAGAATATGTTTTTCGTCTCAGCCAATC
CCTGGGTGAGTTTCACCAGTTTTGATTTAAACGTGGCCAATATGGACAACTTCTTCGCCCCCGTTTTCAC
CATGGGCAAATATTATACGCAAGGCGACAAGGTGCTGATGCCGCTGGCGATTCAGGTTCATCATGCCGTT
TGTGATGGCTTCCATGTCGGCAGAATGCTTAATGAATTACAACAGTACTGCGATGAGTGGCAGGGCGGGG
CGTAAACGCGTGGATCCGGCTTACTAAAAGCCAGATAACAGTATGCGTATTTGCGCGCTGATTTTTGCGG
TATAAGAATATATACTGATATGTATACCCGAAGTATGTCAAAAAGAGGTATGCTATGAAGCAGCGTATTA
CAGTGACAGTTGACAGCGACAGCTATCAGTTGCTCAAGGCATATATGATGTCAATATCTCCGGTCTGGTA
AGCACAACCATGCAGAATGAAGCCCGTCGTCTGCGTGCCGAACGCTGGAAAGCGGAAAATCAGGAAGGGA
TGGCTGAGGTCGCCCGGTTTATTGAAATGAACGGCTCTTTTGCTGACGAGAACAGGGGCTGGTGAAATGC
AGTTTAAGGTTTACACCTATAAAAGAGAGAGCCGTTATCGTCTGTTTGTGGATGTACAGAGTGATATTAT
TGACACGCCCGGGCGACGGATGGTGATCCCCCTGGCCAGTGCACGTCTGCTGTCAGATAAAGTCTCCCGT
GAACTTTACCCGGTGGTGCATATCGGGGATGAAAGCTGGCGCATGATGACCACCGATATGGCCAGTGTGC
CGGTCTCCGTTATCGGGGAAGAAGTGGCTGATCTCAGCCACCGCGAAAATGACATCAAAAACGCCATTAA
CCTGATGTTCTGGGGAATATAAATGTCAGGCTCCCTTATACACAGCCAGTCTGCAGGATATCGTCGACGT
AGATAGATCGTGACGTAAGCTAGGGCCGGCCGCTTCGAGCAGACATGATAAGATACATTGATGAGTTTGG
ACAAACCACAACTAGAATGCAGTGAAAAAAATGCTTTATTTGTGAAATTTGTGATGCTATTGCTTTATTT
GTAACCATTATAAGCTGCAATAAACAAGTTAACAACAACAATTGCATTCATTTTATGTTTCAGGTTCAGG
GGGAGGTGTGGGAGGTTTTTTAAAGCAAGTAAAACCTCTACAAATGTGGTAAAATCGATAAGGATCCGAC
CGATGCCCTTGAGAGCCTTCAACCCAGTCAGCTCCTTCCGGTGGGCGCGGGGCATGACTATCGTCGCCGC
ACTTATGACTGTCTTCTTTATCATGCAACTCGTAGGACAGGTGCCGGCAGCGCTCTTCCGCTTCCTCGCT
CACTGACTCGCTGCGCTCGGTCGTTCGGCTGCGGCGAGCGGTATCAGCTCACTCAAAGGCGGTAATACGG
TTATCCACAGAATCAGGGGATAACGCAGGAAAGAACATGTGAGCAAAAGGCCAGCAAAAGGCCAGGAACC
GTAAAAAGGCCGCGTTGCTGGCGTTTTTCCATAGGCTCCGCCCCCCTGACGAGCATCACAAAAATCGACG
CTCAAGTCAGAGGTGGCGAAACCCGACAGGACTATAAAGATACCAGGCGTTTCCCCCTGGAAGCTCCCTC
GTGCGCTCTCCTGTTCCGACCCTGCCGCTTACCGGATACCTGTCCGCCTTTCTCCCTTCGGGAAGCGTGG
CGCTTTCTCATAGCTCACGCTGTAGGTATCTCAGTTCGGTGTAGGTCGTTCGCTCCAAGCTGGGCTGTGT
GCACGAACCCCCCGTTCAGCCCGACCGCTGCGCCTTATCCGGTAACTATCGTCTTGAGTCCAACCCGGTA
AGACACGACTTATCGCCACTGGCAGCAGCCACTGGTAACAGGATTAGCAGAGCGAGGTATGTAGGCGGTG
CTACAGAGTTCTTGAAGTGGTGGCCTAACTACGGCTACACTAGAAGAACAGTATTTGGTATCTGCGCTCT
GCTGAAGCCAGTTACCTTCGGAAAAAGAGTTGGTAGCTCTTGATCCGGCAAACAAACCACCGCTGGTAGC
GGTGGTTTTTTTGTTTGCAAGCAGCAGATTACGCGCAGAAAAAAAGGATCTCAAGAAGATCCTTTGATCT
TTTCTACGGGGTCTGACGCTCAGTGGAACGAAAACTCACGTTAAGGGATTTTGGTCATGAGATTATCAAA
AAGGATCTTCACCTAGATCCTTTTAAATTAAAAATGAAGTTTTAAATCAATCTAAAGTATATATGAGTAA
ACTTGGTCTGACAGTTACCAATGCTTAATCAGTGAGGCACCTATCTCAGCGATCTGTCTATTTCGTTCAT
CCATAGTTGCCTGACTCCCCGTCGTGTAGATAACTACGATACGGGAGGGCTTACCATCTGGCCCCAGTGC
TGCAATGATACCGCGAGACCCACGCTCACCGGCTCCAGATTTATCAGCAATAAACCAGCCAGCCGGAAGG
GCCGAGCGCAGAAGTGGTCCTGCAACTTTATCCGCCTCCATCCAGTCTATTAATTGTTGCCGGGAAGCTA
GAGTAAGTAGTTCGCCAGTTAATAGTTTGCGCAACGTTGTTGCCATTGCTACAGGCATCGTGGTGTCACG
CTCGTCGTTTGGTATGGCTTCATTCAGCTCCGGTTCCCAACGATCAAGGCGAGTTACATGATCCCCCATG
TTGTGCAAAAAAGCGGTTAGCTCCTTCGGTCCTCCGATCGTTGTCAGAAGTAAGTTGGCCGCAGTGTTAT
CACTCATGGTTATGGCAGCACTGCATAATTCTCTTACTGTCATGCCATCCGTAAGATGCTTTTCTGTGAC
TGGTGAGTACTCAACCAAGTCATTCTGAGAATAGTGTATGCGGCGACCGAGTTGCTCTTGCCCGGCGTCA
ATACGGGATAATACCGCGCCACATAGCAGAACTTTAAAAGTGCTCATCATTGGAAAACGTTCTTCGGGGC
GAAAACTCTCAAGGATCTTACCGCTGTTGAGATCCAGTTCGATGTAACCCACTCGTGCACCCAACTGATC
TTCAGCATCTTTTACTTTCACCAGCGTTTCTGGGTGAGCAAAAACAGGAAGGCAAAATGCCGCAAAAAAG
GGAATAAGGGCGACACGGAAATGTTGAATACTCATACTCTTCCTTTTTCAATATTATTGAAGCATTTATC
AGGGTTATTGTCTCATGAGCGGATACATATTTGAATGTATTTAGAAAAATAAACAAATAGGGGTTCCGCG
CACATTTCCCCGAAAAGTGCCACCTG
[124 nt withheld, positions 6747-6870]
C
[91 nt withheld, positions 6872-6962]
A
[49 nt withheld, positions 6964-7012]
CCTTTGACGTTGGAGTCCACGTTCTTT
[37 nt withheld, positions 7040-7076]
ACCCTATCTCGGTCTATTCTTTTGATTTATAAGGGATTTTGCCGATTTCGGCCTATTGGTTAAAAAATGA
GCTGATTTAACAAAAATTTAACGCGAATTTTAACAAAATATTAACGCTTACAATTTGCCATTCGCCATTC
AGGCTGCGCAACTGTTGGGAAGGGCGATCGGTGCGGGCCTCTTCGCTATTACGCCAGCCCAAGCTACCAT
GATAAGTAAGTAATATTAAGGTACGGGAGGTACTTGGAGCGGCCGC
Features (pLannotate 1.2.2; 17 found; start..end, strand, type, name):
      1..49      +  polyA_signal   poly(A) signal: synthetic polyadenylation signal
     63..154     +  misc_feature   pause site: RNA polymerase II transcriptional pause signal from the human α2 globin gene
   2389..2455    +  intron         Mhc intron: modified Drosophila myosin heavy chain intron 16 (Pfeiffer et al., 2010)
   2467..2907    +  CDS            GAL4 DNA binding domain: DNA binding domain of the GAL4 transcriptional activator; Saccharomyces cerevisiae GAL4 (truncated)
   2972..3002    +  promoter       lac UV5 promoter: E. coli lac promoter with an "up" mutation
   3026..3055    +  promoter       cat promoter (fragment): promoter of the E. coli cat gene encoding chloramphenicol acetyltransferase
   3056..3715    +  CDS            CmR: chloramphenicol acetyltransferase; cat; confers resistance to chloramphenicol
   3894..4052    +  CDS            ccdA (fragment): CCDA_ECO57 - Also known as H, letA. Experimental evidence at protein level: Swiss-Prot protein existence level 1. Antitoxin component of a type II toxin-antitoxin (TA) system which inhibits the post-segregational killing (PSK) of plasmid-free cells, also referred to as a plasmid addiction system. Binds to and blocks the activity of CcdB; will also remove bound CcdB protein from the CcdB-GyrA complex by forming a CcdA-CcdB complex, a process termed rejuvenation. Functions as a transcriptional corepressor for the ccdAB operon, repression also requires CcdB (By similarity). From Escherichia coli
   4057..4359    +  CDS            ccdB: CCDB_ECOLI - Also known as G, letB, letD. Experimental evidence at protein level: Swiss-Prot protein existence level 1. Toxic component of a type II toxin-antitoxin (TA) system, functioning in plasmid maintainence. Responsible for the post- segregational killing (PSK) of plasmid-free cells, also referred to as a plasmid addiction system. Half-life of over 2 hours. Cell killing by CcdB is accompanied by filamentation, defects in chromosome and plasmid segregation, defects in cell division, formation of anucleate cells, decreased DNA synthesis and plasmid loss. Interferes with the activity of DN
   4459..4580    -  polyA_signal   SV40 poly(A) signal: SV40 polyadenylation signal
   4603..4671    -  CDS            large T antigen (fragment): large T antigen from SV40 (simian virus 40)
   4687..4816    +  CDS            TcR (fragment): tetracycline efflux protein; tet; confers resistance to tetracycline
   4996..5584    -  rep_origin     ori: high-copy-number ColE1/pMB1/pBR322/pUC origin of replication
   5755..6615    -  CDS            AmpR: β-lactamase; bla; confers resistance to ampicillin, carbenicillin, and related antibiotics
   6616..6720    -  promoter       AmpR promoter: bla
   6747..7175    +  rep_origin     f1 ori (sequence partly withheld): f1 bacteriophage origin of replication; arrow indicates direction of (+) strand synthesis
   7207..7274    -  CDS            lacZα (fragment): LacZα fragment of β-galactosidase; lacZ fragment
