[The description below was written by a language model from this plasmid's Addgene catalogue record and pLannotate feature annotations shown in this document.]
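Description:
ptAD-seq-ubi63E-Gal4-DBD is an insect expression plasmid built on the Promega pGL3 backbone and derived from the fly STARR-seq vector. It serves as the recipient for libraries of candidate trans-activation domains (tADs). In the parent plasmid's sgGFP position it carries the Saccharomyces cerevisiae GAL4 DNA-binding domain, followed by a poly-glycine linker and a library insertion site. As supplied, that site holds a stuffer cassette flanked by homology arms. The cassette contains a chloramphenicol resistance gene (CmR, with lac UV5 and cat promoter elements), a ccdA fragment and the ccdB toxin gene. When fragmented transcription factor coding sequences replace the cassette during library cloning, ccdB counterselects against uncut or non-recombinant vector. Three stop codons downstream, one per reading frame, terminate any in-frame or out-of-frame fusion.

The feature table also shows a modified Drosophila myosin heavy chain intron just upstream of the GAL4 DBD and an SV40 polyadenylation signal after the cassette. A synthetic poly(A) signal and a transcriptional pause site, typical of pGL3, lie at the start of the record and limit read-through. The driving promoter is not annotated. The plasmid name suggests the Drosophila ubi63E promoter, which may occupy the unannotated region ahead of the intron, but the record does not state this explicitly.

Bacterial propagation relies on a high-copy ColE1/pUC origin, with AmpR and CmR for selection, and an f1 origin is also present. A ccdB-tolerant strain is required. The catalogue lists 7,238 bp, whereas the sequenced record is 7,332 nt. The depositor notes minor sequence discrepancies that do not affect function. The plasmid is used in tAD-seq, a high-throughput screen that maps activation domains within transcription factor sequences by tethering candidates through the Gal4 DBD.
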