Addgene plasmid #111930: ptAD-seq-ubi63E-Gal4-DBD
Purpose: Vector to express tAD candidates from a library cloned from fragmented transcription factor coding sequences fused to the Gal4 DNA binding domain.
Depositing lab: Alexander Stark. Depositing organization: Research Institute of Molecular Pathology (IMP). Publication: A high-throughput method to identify trans-activation domains within transcription factor sequences. Arnold CD, Nemcko F, Woodfin AR, Wienerroither S, Vlasova A, Schleiffer A, Pagani M, Rath M, Stark A. EMBO J. 2018 Aug 15;37(16). pii: embj.201798896. doi: 10.15252/embj.201798896. Epub 2018 Jul 13. PubMed 30006452.
Backbone
  Vector backbone: pGL3
  Backbone manufacturer: Promega
  Total vector size (bp): 7238
  Modifications to backbone: We derived the tAD-seq Gal4-DBD-candidate expression plasmid from the fly STARR-seq plasmid (AddgeneID 71499) (Arnold et al, 2013) by replacing sgGFP with the Gal4-DNA-binding domain (DBD) followed by a poly-glycine linker upstream of the candidate library insertion site, containing the ccdB suicide gene flanked by homology arms (used for cloning the candidates during library generation; for the library cloning strategy please see ref. (Arnold et al, 2013)), which is followed by three stop codons (one for each reading-frame).
  Vector type: Insect Expression
Growth in bacteria
  Bacterial resistance: Chloramphenicol and Ampicillin, 25 & 100 μg/mL
  Growth temperature: 37°C
  Growth strain: ccdB Survival
  Copy number: High Copy
Gene/Insert
  Gene/Insert name: tAD-seq Gal4-DBD
Resource information
  A portion of this plasmid was derived from a plasmid made by: Derived from the fly STARR-seq plasmid (AddgeneID 71499) (Arnold et al, 2013)
Terms and licenses: Academic/Nonprofit Terms; Industry Terms: Not Available to Industry
Depositor comments: Please note that some discrepancies were found between Addgene's quality control result and the depositor's Genbank sequence. The depositor noted that these discrepancies do NOT affect plasmid function.
How to cite: ptAD-seq-ubi63E-Gal4-DBD was a gift from Alexander Stark (Addgene plasmid # 111930 ; http://n2t.net/addgene:111930 ; RRID:Addgene_111930)
